>Addgene plasmid #152714 | pGBW-m4134448 | addgene full sequence | sequence record 320323 | Addgene NGS Result
CGTTACATAACTTACGGTAAATGGCCCGCCTGGCTGACCGCCCAACGACCCCCGCCCATTGACGTCAATA
ATGACGTATGTTCCCATAGTAACGCCAATAGGGACTTTCCATTGACGTCAATGGGTGGAGTATTTACGGT
AAACTGCCCACTTGGCAGTACATCAAGTGTATCATATGCCAAGTACGCCCCCTATTGACGTCAATGACGG
TAAATGGCCCGCCTGGCATTATGCCCAGTACATGACCTTATGGGACTTTCCTACTTGGCAGTACATCTAC
GTATTAGTCATCGCTATTACCATGCTGATGCGGTTTTGGCAGTACATCAATGGGCGTGGATAGCGGTTTG
ACTCACGGGGATTTCCAAGTCTCCACCCCATTGACGTCAATGGGAGTTTGTTTTGGCACCAAAATCAACG
GGACTTTCCAAAATGTCGTAACAACTCCGCCCCATTGACGCAAATGGGCGGTAGGCGTGTACGGTGGGAG
GTCTATATAAGCAGAGCTGGTTTAGTGAACCGTCAGATCAGATCTTTGTCGATCCTACCATCCACTCGAC
ACACCCGCCAGCGGCCGCCACCATG
[417 nt withheld, positions 586-1002]
GAAAACCTTTACTTTCAGTCGATGGATTATAAGGACCACGATGGAGACTACAAAGATCATGACATTGATT
ACAAGGACGACGATGACAAATAAGCTAGCTTGACTGACTGAGATACAGCGTACCTTCAGCTCACAGACAT
GATAAGATACATTGATGAGTTTGGACAAACCACAACTAGAATGCAGTGAAAAAAATGCTTTATTTGTGAA
ATTTGTGATGCTATTGCTTTATTTGTAACCATTATAAGCTGCAATAAACAAGTTAACAACAACAATTGCA
TTCATTTTATGTTTCAGGTTCAGGGGGAGGTGTGGGAGGTTTTTTAAAGCAAGTAAAACCTCTACAAATG
TGGTATTGGCCCATCTCTATCGGTATCGTAGCATAACCCCTTGGGGCCTCTAAACGGGTCTTGAGGGGTT
TTTTGTGCCCCTCGGGCCGGATTGCTATCTACCGGCATTGGCGCAGAAAAAAATGCCTGATGCGACGCTG
CGCGTCTTATACTCCCACATATGCCAGATTCAGCAACGGATACGGCTTCCCCAACTTGCCCACTTCCATA
CGTGTCCTCCTTACCAGAAATTTATCCTTAAGGTCGTCAGCTATCCTGCAGGCGATCTCTCGATTTCGAT
CAAGACATTCCTTTAATGGTCTTTTCTGGACACCACTAGGGGTCAGAAGTAGTTCATCAAACTTTCTTCC
CTCCCTAATCTCATTGGTTACCTTGGGCTATCGAAACTTAATTAACCAGTCAAGTCAGCTACTTGGCGAG
ATCGACTTGTCTGGGTTTCGACTACGCTCAGAATTGCGTCAGTCAAGTTCGATCTGGTCCTTGCTATTGC
ACCCGTTCTCCGATTACGAGTTTCATTTAAATCATGTGAGCAAAAGGCCAGCAAAAGGCCAGGAACCGTA
AAAAGGCCGCGTTGCTGGCGTTTTTCCATAGGCTCCGCCCCCCTGACGAGCATCACAAAAATCGACGCTC
AAGTCAGAGGTGGCGAAACCCGACAGGACTATAAAGATACCAGGCGTTTCCCCCTGGAAGCTCCCTCGTG
CGCTCTCCTGTTCCGACCCTGCCGCTTACCGGATACCTGTCCGCCTTTCTCCCTTCGGGAAGCGTGGCGC
TTTCTCATAGCTCACGCTGTAGGTATCTCAGTTCGGTGTAGGTCGTTCGCTCCAAGCTGGGCTGTGTGCA
CGAACCCCCCGTTCAGCCCGACCGCTGCGCCTTATCCGGTAACTATCGTCTTGAGTCCAACCCGGTAAGA
CACGACTTATCGCCACTGGCAGCAGCCACTGGTAACAGGATTAGCAGAGCGAGGTATGTAGGCGGTGCTA
CAGAGTTCTTGAAGTGGTGGCCTAACTACGGCTACACTAGAAGAACAGTATTTGGTATCTGCGCTCTGCT
GAAGCCAGTTACCTTCGGAAAAAGAGTTGGTAGCTCTTGATCCGGCAAACAAACCACCGCTGGTAGCGGT
GGTTTTTTTGTTTGCAAGCAGCAGATTACGCGCAGAAAAAAAGGATCTCAAGAAGATCCTTTGATCTTTT
CTACGGGGTCTGACGCTCAGTGGAACGAAAACTCACGTTAAGGGATTTTGGTCATGAGATTATCAAAAAG
GATCTTCACCTAGATCCTTTTAAATTAAAAATGAAGTTTTAAATCAATCTAAAGTATATATGAGTAAACT
TGGTCTGACAGTTACCAATGCTTAATCAGTGAGGCACCTATCTCAGCGATCTGTCTATTTCGTTCATCCA
TAGTTGCATTTAAATTTCCGAACTCTCCAAGGCCCTCGTCGGAAAATCTTCAAACCTTTCGTCCGATCCA
TCTTGCAGGCTACCTCTCGAACGAACTATCGCAAGTCTCTTGGCCGGCCTTGCGCCTTGGCTATTGCTTG
GCAGCGCCTATCGCCAGGTATTACTCCAATCCCGAATATCCGAGATCGGGATCACCCGAGAGAAGTTCAA
CCTACATCCTCAATCCCGATCTATCCGAGATCCGAGGAATATCGAAATCGGGGCGCGCCTGGCCTCCGCG
CCGGGTTTTGGCGCCTCCCGCGGGCGCCCCCCTCGTCACGGCGAGCGCTGCCACGTCAGACGAAGGGCGC
AGGAGCGTCCTGATCCTTCCGCCCGGACGCTCAGGACAGCGGCCCGCTGCTCATAAGACTCGGCCTTAGA
ACCCCAGTATCAGCAGAAGGACATTTTAGGACGGGACTTGGGTGACTCTAGGGCACTGGTTTTCTTTCCA
GAGAGCGGAACAGGCGAGGAAAAGTAGTCCCTTCTCGGCGATTCTGCGGAGGGATCTCCGTGGGGCGGTG
AACGCCGATGATTATATAAGGACGCGCCGGGTGTGGCACAGCTAGTTCCGTCGCAGCCGGGATTTGGGTC
GCGGTTCTTGTTTGTGGATCGCTGTGATCGTCACTTGGTGAGTAGCGGGCTGCTGGGCTGGCCGGGGCTT
TCGTGGCCGCCGGGCCGCTCGGTGGGACGGAAGCGTGTGGAGAGACCGCCAAGGGCTGTAGTCTGGGTCC
GCGAGCAAGGTTGCCCTGAACTGGGGGTTGGGGGGAGCGCAGCAAAATGGCGGCTGTTCCCGAGTCTTGA
ATGGAAGACGCTTGTGAGGCGGGCTGTGAGGTCGTTGAAACAAGGTGGGGGGCATGGTGGGCGGCAAGAA
CCCAAGGTCTTGAGCCCTTCGCTAATGCGGGAAAGCTCTTATTCGGGTGAGATGGGCTGGGCACCATCTG
GGGACCCTGACGTGAAGTTTGTCACTGACTGGAGAACTCGGTTTGTCGTCTGTTGCGGGGGCGGCAGTTA
TGGCGGTGCCGTTGGGCAGTGCACCCGTACCTTTGGGAGCGCGCGCCCTCGTCGTGTCGTGACGTCACCC
GTTCTGTTGGCTTATAATGCAGGGTGGGGCCACCTGCCGGTAGGTGTGCGGTAGGCTTTTCTCCGTCGCA
GGACGCAGGGTTCGGGCCTAGGGTAGGCTCTCCTGAATCGACAGGCGCCGGACCTCTGGTGAGGGGAGGG
ATAAGTGAGGCGTCAGTTTCTTTGGTCGGTTTTATGTACCTATCTTCTTAAGTAGCTGAAGCTCCGGTTT
TGAACTATGCGCTCGGGGTTGGCGAGTGTGTTTTGTGAAGTTTTTTAGGCACCTTTTGAAATGTAATCAT
TTGGGTCAATATGTAATTTTCAGTGTTAGACTTGTAAATTGTCCGCTAAATTCTGGCCGTTTTTGGCTTT
TTTGTTAGACAACATGACCGAGTACAAGCCCACGGTGCGCCTCGCCACCCGCGACGACGTCCCCAGGGCC
GTACGCACCCTCGCCGCCGCGTTCGCCGACTACCCCGCCACGCGCCACACCGTCGATCCGGACCGCCACA
TCGAGCGGGTCACCGAGCTGCAAGAACTCTTCCTCACGCGCGTCGGGCTCGACATCGGCAAGGTGTGGGT
CGCGGACGACGGCGCCGCGGTGGCGGTCTGGACCACGCCGGAGAGCGTCGAAGCGGGGGCGGTGTTCGCC
GAGATCGGCCCGCGCATGGCCGAGTTGAGCGGTTCCCGGCTGGCCGCGCAGCAACAGATGGAGGGCCTCC
TGGCGCCGCACCGGCCCAAGGAGCCCGCGTGGTTCCTGGCCACCGTCGGCGTCTCGCCCGACCACCAGGG
CAAGGGTCTGGGCAGCGCCGTCGTGCTCCCCGGAGTGGAGGCCGCCGAGCGCGCCGGGGTGCCCGCCTTC
CTGGAGACCTCCGCGCCCCGCAACCTCCCCTTCTACGAGCGGCTCGGCTTCACCGTCACCGCCGACGTCG
AGGTGCCCGAAGGACCGCGCACCTGGTGCATGACCCGCAAGCCCGGTGCCTAGGCTAGTATGTAAGCCTA
GTCTTAGATAATAAAATCGCTATCCATCGAAGATGGATGTGTGTTGGTTTTTTGTGTGTGTAACGCTAGG
CGCGCCTGGTGTACCGAGAACGATCCTCTCAGTGCGAGTCTCGACGATCCATATCGTTGCTTGGCAGTCA
GCCAGTCGGAATCCAGCTTGGGACCCAGGAAGTCCAATCGTCAGATATTGTACTCAAGCCTGGTCACGGC
AGCGTACCGATCTGTTTAAACCTAGATATTGATAGTCTGATCGGTCAACGTATAATCGAGTCCTAGCTTT
TGCAAACATCTATCAAGAGACAGGATCAGCAGGAGGCTTTCGCATGAGTATTCAACATTTCCGTGTCGCC
CTTATTCCCTTTTTTGCGGCATTTTGCCTTCCTGTTTTTGCTCACCCAGAAACGCTGGTGAAAGTAAAAG
ATGCTGAAGATCAGTTGGGTGCGCGAGTGGGTTACATCGAACTGGATCTCAACAGCGGTAAGATCCTTGA
GAGTTTTCGCCCCGAAGAACGCTTTCCAATGATGAGCACTTTTAAAGTTCTGCTATGTGGCGCGGTATTA
TCCCGTATTGACGCCGGGCAAGAGCAACTCGGTCGCCGCATACACTATTCTCAGAATGACTTGGTTGAGT
ATTCACCAGTCACAGAAAAGCATCTTACGGATGGCATGACAGTAAGAGAATTATGCAGTGCTGCCATAAC
CATGAGTGATAACACTGCGGCCAACTTACTTCTGACAACGATTGGAGGACCGAAGGAGCTAACCGCTTTT
TTGCACAACATGGGGGATCATGTAACTCGCCTTGATCGTTGGGAACCGGAGCTGAATGAAGCCATACCAA
ACGACGAGCGTGACACCACGATGCCTGTAGCAATGGCAACAACCTTGCGTAAACTATTAACTGGCGAACT
ACTTACTCTAGCTTCCCGGCAACAGTTGATAGACTGGATGGAGGCGGATAAAGTTGCAGGACCACTTCTG
CGCTCGGCCCTTCCGGCTGGCTGGTTTATTGCTGATAAATCTGGAGCCGGTGAGCGTGGGTCTCGCGGTA
TCATTGCAGCACTGGGGCCAGATGGTAAGCCCTCCCGTATCGTAGTTATCTACACGACGGGGAGTCAGGC
AACTATGGATGAACGAAATAGACAGATCGCTGAGATAGGTGCCTCACTGATTAAGCATTGGTAACCGATT
CTAGGTGCATTGGCGCAGAAAAAAATGCCTGATGCGACGCTGCGCGTCTTATACTCCCACATATGCCAGA
TTCAGCAACGGATACGGCTTCCCCAACTTGCCCACTTCCATACGTGTCCTCCTTACCAGAAATTTATCCT
TAAGATCCCGAATCGTTTAAACTCGACTCTGGCTCTATCGAATCTCCGTCGTTTCGAGCTTACGCGAACA
GCCGTGGCGCTCATTTGCTCGTCGGGCATCGAATCTCGTCAGCTATCGTCAGCTTACCTTTTTGGCAGCG
ATCGCGGCTCCCGACATCTTGGACCATTAGCTCCACAGGTATCTTCTTCCCTCTAGTGGTCATAACAGCA
GCTTCAGCTACCTCTCAATTCAAAAAACCCCTCAAGACCCGTTTAGAGGCCCCAAGGGGTTATGCTATCA
ATCGTTGCGTTACACACACAAAAAACCAACACACATCCATCTTCGATGGATAGCGATTTTATTATCTAAC
TGCTGATCGAGTGTAGCCAGATCTAGTAATCAATTACGGGGTCATTAGTTCATAGCCCATATATGGAGTT
CCG
Features (pLannotate 1.2.2; 21 found; start..end, strand, type, name):
      1..304     +  enhancer       CMV enhancer: human cytomegalovirus immediate early enhancer
    377..394     -  promoter       CMV promoter (fragment): human cytomegalovirus (CMV) immediate early promoter
    457..508     +  promoter       CMVd2 promoter: truncated human cytomegalovirus (CMV) immediate early promoter that yields moderately reduced expression relative to the full-length promoter
    574..1002    +  CDS            R1A_SARS2 (fragment) (sequence partly withheld): Experimental evidence at protein level: Swiss-Prot protein existence level 1. [Non-structural protein 10]: Plays a pivotal role in viral transcription by stimulating both nsp14 3'-5' exoribonuclease and nsp16 2'-O-methyltransferase activities. Therefore plays an essential role in viral mRNAs cap methylation. From Severe acute respiratory syndrome coronavirus 2 (2019-nCoV) (SARS-CoV-2).
   1069..1091    +  CDS            FLAG (fragment): FLAG® epitope tag, followed by an enterokinase cleavage site
   1145..1266    -  polyA_signal   SV40 poly(A) signal: SV40 polyadenylation signal
   1289..1358    -  CDS            large T antigen (fragment): large T antigen from SV40 (simian virus 40)
   1381..1427    +  terminator     T7 terminator: transcription terminator for bacteriophage T7 RNA polymerase
   1457..1593    +  terminator     rrnG terminator: transcription terminator from the E. coli ribosomal RNA rrnG operon (Albrechtsen et al., 1991)
   1638..1709    +  misc_feature   3' β-globin insulator: insulator downstream of the human β-globin locus (Farrell et al., 2002)
   1935..2523    -  rep_origin     ori: high-copy-number ColE1/pMB1/pBR322/pUC origin of replication
   2695..2759    -  CDS            bla(M) (fragment): β-lactamase lacking the signal sequence; bla(M); allows cytosolic expression of β-lactamase
   3023..4232    +  promoter       UbC promoter: human ubiquitin C promoter
   4236..4833    +  CDS            PuroR (fragment): puromycin N-acetyltransferase; pac from Streptomyces; confers resistance to puromycin
   4862..4910    +  polyA_signal   poly(A) signal: synthetic polyadenylation signal
   5176..6036    +  CDS            AmpR: β-lactamase; bla; confers resistance to ampicillin, carbenicillin, and related antibiotics
   6049..6185    +  terminator     rrnG terminator: transcription terminator from the E. coli ribosomal RNA rrnG operon (Albrechtsen et al., 1991)
   6337..6408    +  misc_feature   5' β-globin insulator: insulator upstream of the human β-globin locus (Farrell et al., 2002)
   6413..6459    -  terminator     T7 terminator: transcription terminator for bacteriophage T7 RNA polymerase
   6477..6525    -  polyA_signal   poly(A) signal: synthetic polyadenylation signal
   6556..6605    +  enhancer       CMV enhancer (fragment): human cytomegalovirus immediate early enhancer
