[The description below was written by a language model from this plasmid's Addgene catalogue record and pLannotate feature annotations shown in this document.]
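Description:
pGBW-m4134448 is a mammalian expression plasmid built on the pTwist_CMV_Puro_6 backbone to produce SARS-CoV-2 non-structural protein 10 (nsp10), one of the mature products of the viral ORF1ab polyprotein. The wild-type nsp10 coding sequence sits downstream of the human cytomegalovirus immediate-early enhancer and promoter, and the catalogue entry states that the backbone supplies a C-terminal tag consisting of a TEV protease cleavage site followed by 3xFLAG. The automated annotation picks up only a FLAG fragment just after the nsp10 open reading frame, which is consistent with that tag but does not resolve it fully. An SV40 polyadenylation signal follows the cassette. The tag allows detection or affinity capture of the protein with anti-FLAG reagents, and the TEV site allows the tag to be removed afterwards.

A second, independent cassette uses the human ubiquitin C promoter to drive puromycin N-acetyltransferase, ending in a synthetic poly(A) signal, so that transfected mammalian cells can be selected with puromycin. In E. coli the plasmid is maintained at high copy through a ColE1/pUC-type origin and selected by ampicillin resistance (β-lactamase). The backbone also carries β-globin insulator elements, T7 and rrnG transcription terminators and an additional synthetic poly(A) signal around the expression units, presumably to limit read-through and interference between them.

nsp10 is a cofactor that stimulates the nsp14 exoribonuclease and nsp16 2'-O-methyltransferase activities involved in viral RNA capping. The record states only mammalian expression as the purpose, although the tag design would suit localisation, interaction or purification studies.
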