Addgene plasmid #152714: pGBW-m4134448
Purpose: Mammalian expression plasmid for SARS-CoV-2 nsp10
Depositing lab: Ginkgo Bioworks & Benjie Chen. Depositing organization: Ginkgo Bioworks.
Backbone
  Vector backbone: pTwist_CMV_Puro_6
  Backbone size w/o insert (bp): 6080
  Vector type: Mammalian Expression
  Selectable markers: Puromycin
Growth in bacteria
  Bacterial resistance: Ampicillin, 100 μg/mL
  Growth temperature: 37°C
  Growth strain: DH5alpha
  Copy number: High Copy
Gene/Insert
  Gene/Insert name: SARS-CoV-2 nsp10
  Species: Severe acute respiratory syndrome coronavirus 2
  Insert size (bp): 416
  Mutation: wt
  Entrez Gene: ORF1ab (a.k.a. GU280_gp01)
  Promoter: CMV
  Tag / fusion protein: Cleavable TEV;3xFlag (C terminal on backbone)
  Cloning method: Unknown
Resource information
  A portion of this plasmid was derived from a plasmid made by: GinkgoBioworks
Depositor comments: NCBI reference sequence: YP_009725306.1
How to cite: pGBW-m4134448 was a gift from Ginkgo Bioworks & Benjie Chen (Addgene plasmid # 152714 ; http://n2t.net/addgene:152714 ; RRID:Addgene_152714)
